Addgene plasmid #193229: Lenti-sgPcdh15#1/Cre
Purpose: Lentiviral vector expressing Cre recombinase (driven by mPGK promoter) and an sgRNA against the mouse Pcdh15 gene
Depositing lab: Julien Sage. Depositing organization: Stanford University. Publication: A multiplexed in vivo approach to identify driver genes in small cell lung cancer. Lee MC, Cai H, Murray CW, Li C, Shue YT, Andrejka L, He AL, Holzem AME, Drainas AP, Ko JH, Coles GL, Kong C, Zhu S, Zhu C, Wang J, van de Rijn M, Petrov DA, Winslow MM, Sage J. Cell Rep. 2023 Jan 13;42(1):111990. doi: 10.1016/j.celrep.2023.111990. PubMed 36640300.
Backbone
  Vector backbone: pLL3.3
  Vector type: Mammalian Expression, Lentiviral, CRISPR
Growth in bacteria
  Bacterial resistance: Ampicillin, 100 μg/mL
  Growth temperature: 37°C
  Growth strain: NEB Stable
  Copy number: High Copy
Gene/Insert
  Gene/Insert name: sgPcdh15#1
  gRNA/shRNA sequence: ATCACAGACCTCATTCACGG
  Species: M. musculus (mouse)
  Insert size (bp): 20
  Entrez Gene: Pcdh15 (a.k.a. Gm9815, Ush1f, av, nmf19, roda)
  Promoter: U6
  Cloning method: Restriction Enzyme; 5′ cloning site Unknown (unknown if destroyed); 3′ cloning site Unknown (unknown if destroyed)
Terms and licenses: Academic/Nonprofit Terms; Industry Terms: Not Available to Industry
Depositor comments: Please visit https://www.biorxiv.org/content/10.1101/2022.03.28.485708v1 for bioRxiv preprint.
How to cite: Lenti-sgPcdh15#1/Cre was a gift from Julien Sage (Addgene plasmid # 193229 ; http://n2t.net/addgene:193229 ; RRID:Addgene_193229)
