[The description below was written by a language model from this plasmid's Addgene catalogue record and pLannotate feature annotations shown in this document.]
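Description:
Lenti-sgPcdh15#1/Cre is an HIV-1-based lentiviral transfer plasmid built on the pLL3.3 backbone that delivers both a CRISPR guide RNA and Cre recombinase from a single provirus. It is maintained in bacteria through a high-copy ColE1/pUC-type origin and an ampicillin resistance (β-lactamase) cassette. In the annotated 7,770-nt sequence, a CMV enhancer/promoter sits upstream of a truncated 5' LTR. This arrangement drives transcription of the viral genomic RNA in packaging cells. It is followed by the Ψ packaging signal with a gag fragment, the Rev response element for Rev-dependent nuclear export, and the cPPT/CTS element. A WPRE lies downstream of the payload to enhance transcript expression, followed by a nef fragment and a second truncated LTR that closes the viral unit.

The payload has two expression units in the same orientation. A human U6 RNA polymerase III promoter drives a 20-nt spacer targeting mouse Pcdh15 (protocadherin 15), fused to a Streptococcus pyogenes Cas9 guide scaffold, which is annotated as a tracrRNA fragment. Immediately downstream, the mouse PGK promoter drives Cre recombinase. The plasmid encodes no Cas9, so editing depends on Cas9 supplied by the recipient cells or animal; no mammalian selection marker or reporter is annotated. Cre can recombine loxP-flanked alleles in transduced cells while the sgRNA directs disruption of Pcdh15 in those same cells. The associated study describes a multiplexed in vivo approach to identify driver genes in small cell lung cancer, and the "#1" in the name suggests that this is one of several guides against the gene.
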