Features (pLannotate 1.2.2; 21 found; start..end, strand, type, name):
      1..380     +  enhancer       CMV enhancer: human cytomegalovirus immediate early enhancer
    381..580     +  promoter       CMV promoter: human cytomegalovirus (CMV) immediate early promoter
    598..778     +  LTR            5' LTR (truncated): truncated 5' long terminal repeat (LTR) from HIV-1
    825..950     +  misc_feature   HIV-1 Ψ: packaging signal of human immunodeficiency virus type 1
    934..1272    +  CDS            HIV-1 gag (fragment): gag protein from human immunodeficiency virus 1; gag
   1447..1680    +  misc_feature   RRE: The Rev response element (RRE) of HIV-1 allows for Rev-dependent mRNA export from the nucleus to the cytoplasm.
   2057..2157    +  CDS            Rev (fragment): human immunodeficiency virus 1 (HIV-1) Rev protein; rev; enhances nuclear export of unspliced and incompletely spliced viral mRNAs
   2207..2324    +  misc_feature   cPPT/CTS: central polypurine tract and central termination sequence of HIV-1
   2406..2646    +  promoter       U6 promoter: RNA polymerase III promoter for human U6 snRNA
   2694..2761    +  misc_RNA       tracrRNA (fragment): trans-activating CRISPR RNA for the Streptococcus pyogenes CRISPR/Cas9 system
   2814..3306    +  promoter       PGK promoter: mouse phosphoglycerate kinase 1 promoter
   3336..4366    +  CDS            Cre (fragment): site-specific recombinase Cre is a site-specific recombinase from bacteriophage P1. Recombination occurs at loxP sequences.
   4399..4422    +  misc_feature   MCS (fragment): pBluescript multiple cloning site
   4422..5010    +  misc_feature   WPRE: woodchuck hepatitis virus posttranscriptional regulatory element
   5011..5030    +  misc_feature   MCS (fragment): pBluescript multiple cloning site
   5032..5532    +  CDS            nef (fragment): NEF_HV1LA - Experimental evidence at protein level: Swiss-Prot protein existence level 1. Extracellular Nef protein targets CD4(+) T-lymphocytes for apoptosis by interacting with CXCR4 surface receptors. From Human immunodeficiency virus type 1 group M subtype B (isolate Lai) (HIV-1).
   5539..5719    +  LTR            5' LTR (truncated): truncated 5' long terminal repeat (LTR) from HIV-1
   5781..6369    -  rep_origin     ori: high-copy-number ColE1/pMB1/pBR322/pUC origin of replication
   6540..7400    -  CDS            AmpR: β-lactamase; bla; confers resistance to ampicillin, carbenicillin, and related antibiotics
   7401..7505    -  promoter       AmpR promoter: bla
   7564..7616    -  misc_feature   bom (fragment): basis of mobility region from pBR322
>Addgene plasmid #193229 | Lenti-sgPcdh15#1/Cre | addgene full sequence | sequence record 379583 | Addgene NGS Result
GACATTGATTATTGACTAGTTATTAATAGTAATCAATTACGGGGTCATTAGTTCATAGCCCATATATGGA
GTTCCGCGTTACATAACTTACGGTAAATGGCCCGCCTGGCTGACCGCCCAACGACCCCCGCCCATTGACG
TCAATAATGACGTATGTTCCCATAGTAACGCCAATAGGGACTTTCCATTGACGTCAATGGGTGGAGTATT
TACGGTAAACTGCCCACTTGGCAGTACATCAAGTGTATCATATGCCAAGTACGCCCCCTATTGACGTCAA
TGACGGTAAATGGCCCGCCTGGCATTATGCCCAGTACATGACCTTATGGGACTTTCCTACTTGGCAGTAC
ATCTACGTATTAGTCATCGCTATTACCATGGTGATGCGGTTTTGGCAGTACATCAATGGGCGTGGATAGC
GGTTTGACTCACGGGGATTTCCAAGTCTCCACCCCATTGACGTCAATGGGAGTTTGTTTTGGCACCAAAA
TCAACGGGACTTTCCAAAATGTCGTAACAACTCCGCCCCATTGACGCAAATGGGCGGTAGGCGTGTACGG
TGGGAGGTCTATATAAGCAGCGCGTTTTGCCTGTACTGGGTCTCTCTGGTTAGACCAGATCTGAGCCTGG
GAGCTCTCTGGCTAACTAGGGAACCCACTGCTTAAGCCTCAATAAAGCTTGCCTTGAGTGCTTCAAGTAG
TGTGTGCCCGTCTGTTGTGTGACTCTGGTAACTAGAGATCCCTCAGACCCTTTTAGTCAGTGTGGAAAAT
CTCTAGCAGTGGCGCCCGAACAGGGACTTGAAAGCGAAAGGGAAACCAGAGGAGCTCTCTCGACGCAGGA
CTCGGCTTGCTGAAGCGCGCACGGCAAGAGGCGAGGGGCGGCGACTGGTGAGTACGCCAAAAATTTTGAC
TAGCGGAGGCTAGAAGGAGAGAGATGGGTGCGAGAGCGTCAGTATTAAGCGGGGGAGAATTAGATCGCGA
TGGGAAAAAATTCGGTTAAGGCCAGGGGGAAAGAAAAAATATAAATTAAAACATATAGTATGGGCAAGCA
GGGAGCTAGAACGATTCGCAGTTAATCCTGGCCTGTTAGAAACATCAGAAGGCTGTAGACAAATACTGGG
ACAGCTACAACCATCCCTTCAGACAGGATCAGAAGAACTTAGATCATTATATAATACAGTAGCAACCCTC
TATTGTGTGCATCAAAGGATAGAGATAAAAGACACCAAGGAAGCTTTAGACAAGATAGAGGAAGAGCAAA
ACAAAAGTAAGACCACCGCACAGCAAGCGGCCGGCCGCTGATCTTCAGACCTGGAGGAGGAGATATGAGG
GACAATTGGAGAAGTGAATTATATAAATATAAAGTAGTAAAAATTGAACCATTAGGAGTAGCACCCACCA
AGGCAAAGAGAAGAGTGGTGCAGAGAGAAAAAAGAGCAGTGGGAATAGGAGCTTTGTTCCTTGGGTTCTT
GGGAGCAGCAGGAAGCACTATGGGCGCAGCGTCAATGACGCTGACGGTACAGGCCAGACAATTATTGTCT
GGTATAGTGCAGCAGCAGAACAATTTGCTGAGGGCTATTGAGGCGCAACAGCATCTGTTGCAACTCACAG
TCTGGGGCATCAAGCAGCTCCAGGCAAGAATCCTGGCTGTGGAAAGATACCTAAAGGATCAACAGCTCCT
GGGGATTTGGGGTTGCTCTGGAAAACTCATTTGCACCACTGCTGTGCCTTGGAATGCTAGTTGGAGTAAT
AAATCTCTGGAACAGATTTGGAATCACACGACCTGGATGGAGTGGGACAGAGAAATTAACAATTACACAA
GCTTAATACACTCCTTAATTGAAGAATCGCAAAACCAGCAAGAAAAGAATGAACAAGAATTATTGGAATT
AGATAAATGGGCAAGTTTGTGGAATTGGTTTAACATAACAAATTGGCTGTGGTATATAAAATTATTCATA
ATGATAGTAGGAGGCTTGGTAGGTTTAAGAATAGTTTTTGCTGTACTTTCTATAGTGAATAGAGTTAGGC
AGGGATATTCACCATTATCGTTTCAGACCCACCTCCCAACCCCGAGGGGACCCGACAGGCCCGAAGGAAT
AGAAGAAGAAGGTGGAGAGAGAGACAGAGACAGATCCATTCGATTAGTGAACGGATCGGCACTGCGTGCG
CCAATTCTGCAGACAAATGGCAGTATTCATCCACAATTTTAAAAGAAAAGGGGGGATTGGGGGGTACAGT
GCAGGGGAAAGAATAGTAGACATAATAGCAACAGACATACAAACTAAAGAATTACAAAAACAAATTACAA
AAATTCAAAATTTTCGGGTTTATTACAGGGACAGCAGAGATCCAGTTTGGTTAGTACCGGGCCCGCTCTA
GCCCTGCAGGAACTGTTTAAACTGTGAGGGCCTATTTCCCATGATTCCTTCATATTTGCATATACGATAC
AAGGCTGTTAGAGAGATAATTGGAATTAATTTGACTGTAAACACAAAGATATTAGTACAAAATACGTGAC
GTAGAAAGTAATAATTTCTTGGGTAGTTTGCAGTTTTAAAATTATGTTTTAAAATGGACTATCATATGCT
TACCGTAACTTGAAAGTATTTCGATTTCTTGGCTTTATATATCTTGTGGAAAGGACCAAACACCGATCAC
AGACCTCATTCACGGGTTTAAGAGCTATGCTGGAAACAGCATAGCAAGTTTAAATAAGGCTAGTCCGTTA
TCAACTTGAAAAAGTGGCACCGAGTCGGTGCTTTTTTGTTTGGCGCGCCTATGGCTTAATTAACATGGCG
GCCGCATTCTACCGGGTAGGGGAGGCGCTTTTCCCAAGGCAGTCTGGAGCATGCGCTTTAGCAGCCCCGC
TGGGCACTTGGCGCTACACAAGTGGCCTCTGGCCTCGCACACATTCCACATCCACCGGTAGGCGCCAACC
GGCTCCGTTCTTTGGTGGCCCCTTCGCGCCACCTTCTACTCCTCCCCTAGTCAGGAAGTTCCCCCCCGCC
CCGCAGCTCGCGTCGTGCAGGACGTGACAAATGGAAGTAGCACGTCTCACTAGTCTCGTGCAGATGGACA
GCACCGCTGAGCAATGGAAGCGGGTAGGCCTTTGGGGCAGCGGCCAATAGCAGCTTTGCTCCTTCGCTTT
CTGGGCTCAGAGGCTGGGAAGGGGTGGGTCCGGGGGCGGGCTCAGGGGCGGGCTCAGGGGCGGGGCGGGC
GCCCGAAGGTCCTCCGGAGGCCCGGCATTCTGCACGCTTCAAAAGCGCACGTCTGCCGCGCTGTTCTCCT
CTTCCTCATCTCCGGGACCCGGGATGCCCAAGAAGAAGAGGAAGGTGTCCAATTTACTGACCGTACACCA
AAATTTGCCTGCATTACCGGTCGATGCAACGAGTGATGAGGTTCGCAAGAACCTGATGGACATGTTCAGG
GATCGCCAGGCGTTTTCTGAGCATACCTGGAAAATGCTTCTGTCCGTTTGCCGGTCGTGGGCGGCATGGT
GCAAGTTGAATAACCGGAAATGGTTTCCCGCAGAACCTGAAGATGTTCGCGATTATCTTCTATATCTTCA
GGCGCGCGGTCTGGCAGTAAAAACTATCCAGCAACATTTGGGCCAGCTAAACATGCTTCATCGTCGGTCC
GGGCTGCCACGACCAAGTGACAGCAATGCTGTTTCACTGGTTATGCGGCGGATCCGAAAAGAAAACGTTG
ATGCCGGTGAACGTGCAAAACAGGCTCTAGCGTTCGAACGCACTGATTTCGACCAGGTTCGTTCACTCAT
GGAAAATAGCGATCGCTGCCAGGATATACGTAATCTGGCATTTCTGGGGATTGCTTATAACACCCTGTTA
CGTATAGCCGAAATTGCCAGGATCAGGGTTAAAGATATCTCACGTACTGACGGTGGGAGAATGTTAATCC
ATATTGGCAGAACGAAAACGCTGGTTAGCACCGCAGGTGTAGAGAAGGCACTTAGCCTGGGGGTAACTAA
ACTGGTCGAGCGATGGATTTCCGTCTCTGGTGTAGCTGATGATCCGAATAACTACCTGTTTTGCCGGGTC
AGAAAAAATGGTGTTGCCGCGCCATCTGCCACCAGCCAGCTATCAACTCGCGCCCTGGAAGGGATTTTTG
AAGCAACTCATCGATTGATTTACGGCGCTAAGGATGACTCTGGTCAGAGATACCTGGCCTGGTCTGGACA
CAGTGCCCGTGTCGGAGCCGCGCGAGATATGGCCCGCGCTGGAGTTTCAATACCGGAGATCATGCAAGCT
GGTGGCTGGACCAATGTAAATATTGTCATGAACTATATCCGTAACCTGGATAGTGAAACAGGGGCAATGG
TGCGCCTGCTGGAAGATGGCGATTAGCCATGTTTAAGGGTTCCGGTTCCACTAGGTACAATTCGATATCA
AGCTTATCGATAATCAACCTCTGGATTACAAAATTTGTGAAAGATTGACTGGTATTCTTAACTATGTTGC
TCCTTTTACGCTATGTGGATACGCTGCTTTAATGCCTTTGTATCATGCTATTGCTTCCCGTATGGCTTTC
ATTTTCTCCTCCTTGTATAAATCCTGGTTGCTGTCTCTTTATGAGGAGTTGTGGCCCGTTGTCAGGCAAC
GTGGCGTGGTGTGCACTGTGTTTGCTGACGCAACCCCCACTGGTTGGGGCATTGCCACCACCTGTCAGCT
CCTTTCCGGGACTTTCGCTTTCCCCCTCCCTATTGCCACGGCGGAACTCATCGCCGCCTGCCTTGCCCGC
TGCTGGACAGGGGCTCGGCTGTTGGGCACTGACAATTCCGTGGTGTTGTCGGGGAAATCATCGTCCTTTC
CTTGGCTGCTCGCCTGTGTTGCCACCTGGATTCTGCGCGGGACGTCCTTCTGCTACGTCCCTTCGGCCCT
CAATCCAGCGGACCTTCCTTCCCGCGGCCTGCTGCCGGCTCTGCGGCCTCTTCCGCGTCTTCGCCTTCGC
CCTCAGACGAGTCGGATCTCCCTTTGGGCCGCCTCCCCGCATCGATACCGTCGACCTCGATCGAGACCTA
GAAAAACATGGAGCAATCACAAGTAGCAATACAGCAGCTACCAATGCTGATTGTGCCTGGCTAGAAGCAC
AAGAGGAGGAGGAGGTGGGTTTTCCAGTCACACCTCAGGTACCTTTAAGACCAATGACTTACAAGGCAGC
TGTAGATCTTAGCCACTTTTTAAAAGAAAAGGGGGGACTGGAAGGGCTAATTCACTCCCAACGAAGACAA
GATATCCTTGATCTGTGGATCTACCACACACAAGGCTACTTCCCTGATTGGCAGAACTACACACCAGGGC
CAGGGATCAGATATCCACTGACCTTTGGATGGTGCTACAAGCTAGTACCAGTTGAGCAAGAGAAGGTAGA
AGAAGCCAATGAAGGAGAGAACACCCGCTTGTTACACCCTGTGAGCCTGCATGGGATGGATGACCCGGAG
AGAGAAGTATTAGAGTGGAGGTTTGACAGCCGCCTAGCATTTCATCACATGGCCCGAGAGCTGCATCCGG
ACTGTACTGGGTCTCTCTGGTTAGACCAGATCTGAGCCTGGGAGCTCTCTGGCTAACTAGGGAACCCACT
GCTTAAGCCTCAATAAAGCTTGCCTTGAGTGCTTCAAGTAGTGTGTGCCCGTCTGTTGTGTGACTCTGGT
AACTAGAGATCCCTCAGACCCTTTTAGTCAGTGTGGAAAATCTCTAGCAGCATGTGAGCAAAAGGCCAGC
AAAAGGCCAGGAACCGTAAAAAGGCCGCGTTGCTGGCGTTTTTCCATAGGCTCCGCCCCCCTGACGAGCA
TCACAAAAATCGACGCTCAAGTCAGAGGTGGCGAAACCCGACAGGACTATAAAGATACCAGGCGTTTCCC
CCTGGAAGCTCCCTCGTGCGCTCTCCTGTTCCGACCCTGCCGCTTACCGGATACCTGTCCGCCTTTCTCC
CTTCGGGAAGCGTGGCGCTTTCTCATAGCTCACGCTGTAGGTATCTCAGTTCGGTGTAGGTCGTTCGCTC
CAAGCTGGGCTGTGTGCACGAACCCCCCGTTCAGCCCGACCGCTGCGCCTTATCCGGTAACTATCGTCTT
GAGTCCAACCCGGTAAGACACGACTTATCGCCACTGGCAGCAGCCACTGGTAACAGGATTAGCAGAGCGA
GGTATGTAGGCGGTGCTACAGAGTTCTTGAAGTGGTGGCCTAACTACGGCTACACTAGAAGAACAGTATT
TGGTATCTGCGCTCTGCTGAAGCCAGTTACCTTCGGAAAAAGAGTTGGTAGCTCTTGATCCGGCAAACAA
ACCACCGCTGGTAGCGGTGGTTTTTTTGTTTGCAAGCAGCAGATTACGCGCAGAAAAAAAGGATCTCAAG
AAGATCCTTTGATCTTTTCTACGGGGTCTGACGCTCAGTGGAACGAAAACTCACGTTAAGGGATTTTGGT
CATGAGATTATCAAAAAGGATCTTCACCTAGATCCTTTTAAATTAAAAATGAAGTTTTAAATCAATCTAA
AGTATATATGAGTAAACTTGGTCTGACAGTTACCAATGCTTAATCAGTGAGGCACCTATCTCAGCGATCT
GTCTATTTCGTTCATCCATAGTTGCCTGACTCCCCGTCGTGTAGATAACTACGATACGGGAGGGCTTACC
ATCTGGCCCCAGTGCTGCAATGATACCGCGAGACCCACGCTCACCGGCTCCAGATTTATCAGCAATAAAC
CAGCCAGCCGGAAGGGCCGAGCGCAGAAGTGGTCCTGCAACTTTATCCGCCTCCATCCAGTCTATTAATT
GTTGCCGGGAAGCTAGAGTAAGTAGTTCGCCAGTTAATAGTTTGCGCAACGTTGTTGCCATTGCTACAGG
CATCGTGGTGTCACGCTCGTCGTTTGGTATGGCTTCATTCAGCTCCGGTTCCCAACGATCAAGGCGAGTT
ACATGATCCCCCATGTTGTGCAAAAAAGCGGTTAGCTCCTTCGGTCCTCCGATCGTTGTCAGAAGTAAGT
TGGCCGCAGTGTTATCACTCATGGTTATGGCAGCACTGCATAATTCTCTTACTGTCATGCCATCCGTAAG
ATGCTTTTCTGTGACTGGTGAGTACTCAACCAAGTCATTCTGAGAATAGTGTATGCGGCGACCGAGTTGC
TCTTGCCCGGCGTCAATACGGGATAATACCGCGCCACATAGCAGAACTTTAAAAGTGCTCATCATTGGAA
AACGTTCTTCGGGGCGAAAACTCTCAAGGATCTTACCGCTGTTGAGATCCAGTTCGATGTAACCCACTCG
TGCACCCAACTGATCTTCAGCATCTTTTACTTTCACCAGCGTTTCTGGGTGAGCAAAAACAGGAAGGCAA
AATGCCGCAAAAAAGGGAATAAGGGCGACACGGAAATGTTGAATACTCATACTCTTCCTTTTTCAATATT
ATTGAAGCATTTATCAGGGTTATTGTCTCATGAGCGGATACATATTTGAATGTATTTAGAAAAATAAACA
AATAGGGGTTCCGCGCACATTTCCCCGAAAAGTGCCACCTGACGTCGACGGATCGGGAGATCTCCCGATC
CCCTATGGTGCACTCTCAGTACAATCTGCTCTGATGCCGCATAGTTAAGCCAGTATCTGCTCCCTGCTTG
TGTGTTGGAGGTCGCTGAGTAGTGCGCGAGCAAAATTTAAGCTACAACAAGGCAAGGCTTGACCGACAAT
TGCATGAAGAATCTGCTTAGGGTTAGGCGTTTTGCGCTGCTTCGCGATGTACGGGCCAGATATACGCGTT
